Addgene plasmid #169369: pVMG0302_Cq-U6-1_2xBbsI_gRNA-Loop
Purpose: Expression of gRNA in Culex quinquefasciatus or other mosquitoes
Depositing lab: Valentino Gantz. Depositing organization: University of California, San Diego (UCSD). Publication: Optimized CRISPR tools and site-directed transgenesis towards gene drive development in Culex quinquefasciatus mosquitoes. Feng X, Lopez Del Amo V, Mameli E, Lee M, Bishop AL, Perrimon N, Gantz VM. Nat Commun. 2021 May 20;12(1):2960. doi: 10.1038/s41467-021-23239-0. PubMed 34017003.
Backbone
  Vector backbone: pCR2.1
  Backbone manufacturer: Thermofisher
  Backbone size w/o insert (bp): 3931
  Total vector size (bp): 4819
  Vector type: Insect Expression, CRISPR
Growth in bacteria
  Bacterial resistance: Ampicillin, 100 μg/mL
  Growth temperature: 37°C
  Growth strain: DH5alpha
  Copy number: High Copy
Gene/Insert
  Gene/Insert name: pVMG0302_Cq-U6-1_2xBbsI_gRNA-Loop (alt name: CPIJ039653)
  Species: Culex quinquefasciatus
  Insert size (bp): 888
  Promoter: CPIJ039653
  Cloning method: TOPO Cloning
  Sequencing primers: 5′ M13F; 3′ M13R
Terms and licenses: Academic/Nonprofit Terms; Industry Terms: Not Available to Industry
How to cite: pVMG0302_Cq-U6-1_2xBbsI_gRNA-Loop was a gift from Valentino Gantz (Addgene plasmid # 169369 ; http://n2t.net/addgene:169369 ; RRID:Addgene_169369)
