[The description below was written by a language model from this plasmid's Addgene catalogue record and pLannotate feature annotations shown in this document.]
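Description:
pVMG0302_Cq-U6-1_2xBbsI_gRNA-Loop is a CRISPR guide RNA expression plasmid for the mosquito Culex quinquefasciatus, and per the record for other mosquitoes as well. It is built by TOPO cloning of an 888 bp insert into the pCR2.1 backbone, giving a total size of about 4.8 kb. It is propagated in E. coli as a high-copy plasmid from a ColE1/pUC-type origin and selected with ampicillin through the β-lactamase gene. The backbone also carries a neomycin/kanamycin phosphotransferase gene, an f1 phage origin, a T7 promoter, and the lac promoter/operator with a lacZα fragment interrupted by the insert. These are standard pCR2.1 elements and play no part in the mosquito function of the construct.

The payload is a native Culex quinquefasciatus U6 small nuclear RNA promoter, designated Cq-U6-1 (gene CPIJ039653), placed upstream of a Streptococcus pyogenes Cas9 guide RNA scaffold. The annotation software does not recognise the mosquito promoter, but it detects the scaffold as adjacent direct-repeat and tracrRNA fragments, consistent with a fused single guide RNA. The name indicates two BbsI sites between promoter and scaffold, an arrangement generally used to drop in annealed spacer oligonucleotides by type IIS cloning, and a "Loop" variant of the scaffold, whose exact modification is not detailed in the record. U6 promoters recruit RNA polymerase III, producing short, uncapped transcripts suited to guide RNAs. No Cas9 gene or insect selectable or visible marker is annotated, so the nuclease would have to come from a separate source. The associated work concerns optimised CRISPR tools and site-directed transgenesis towards gene drive development in this species.
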