Features (pLannotate 1.2.2; 14 found; start..end, strand, type, name):
     19..111     -  CDS            lacI (fragment): lac repressor; lacI; The lac repressor binds to the lac operator to inhibit transcription in E. coli. This inhibition can be relieved by adding lactose or isopropyl-β-D-thiogalactopyranoside (IPTG).
    294..882     -  rep_origin     ori: high-copy-number ColE1/pMB1/pBR322/pUC origin of replication
   1053..1913    -  CDS            AmpR: β-lactamase; bla; confers resistance to ampicillin, carbenicillin, and related antibiotics
   1914..1930    -  promoter       AmpR promoter (fragment): bla
   1934..2725    -  CDS            neo: KKA2_KLEPN - Also known as kan, nptII. Experimental evidence at protein level: Swiss-Prot protein existence level 1. Resistance to kanamycin, neomycin, paromomycin, ribostamycin, butirosin and gentamicin B. From Klebsiella pneumoniae.
   2757..3056    -  CDS            tnpA (fragment): TN5P_ECOLX - Also known as tnp. Experimental evidence at protein level: Swiss-Prot protein existence level 1. Mediates transposition of transposon Tn5 by a 'cut and paste' mechanism. First, the monomeric transposase binds the 19 bp inverted DNA repeats flanking the transposon. Then, dimerization of the DNA- bound transposase creates a synaptic DNA complex. After nicking of the first DNA strand, excision of the transposon proceeds through a series of intermediates. The transposase then mediates the insertion of the transposon at a new site by strand transfer. The activity of the wild- type tran
   3069..3497    -  rep_origin     f1 ori (sequence partly withheld): f1 bacteriophage origin of replication; arrow indicates direction of (+) strand synthesis
   3501..3658    -  CDS            lacZα (fragment): LacZα fragment of β-galactosidase; lacZ fragment
   3661..3679    +  promoter       T7 promoter: promoter for bacteriophage T7 RNA polymerase
   4426..4442    +  repeat_region  DR (fragment): direct repeat for the Streptococcus pyogenes CRISPR/Cas system
   4444..4511    +  misc_RNA       tracrRNA (fragment): trans-activating CRISPR RNA for the Streptococcus pyogenes CRISPR/Cas9 system
   4736..4752    -  protein_bind   lac operator: The lac repressor binds to the lac operator to inhibit transcription in E. coli. This inhibition can be relieved by adding lactose or isopropyl-β-D-thiogalactopyranoside (IPTG). lac repressor encoded by lacI
   4760..4790    -  promoter       lac promoter: promoter for the E. coli lac operon
   4805..6       -  protein_bind   CAP binding site (across the origin): CAP binding activates transcription in the presence of cAMP. E. coli catabolite activator protein
>Addgene plasmid #169369 | pVMG0302_Cq-U6-1_2xBbsI_gRNA-Loop | addgene full sequence | sequence record 333379 | Addgene NGS Result
ACATTAATTGCGTTGCGCTCACTGCCCGCTTTCCAGTCGGGAAACCTGTCGTGCCAGCTGCATTAATGAA
TCGGCCAACGCGCGGGGAGAGGCGGTTTGCGTATTGGGCGCTCTTCCGCTTCCTCGCTCACTGACTCGCT
GCGCTCGGTCGTTCGGCTGCGGCGAGCGGTATCAGCTCACTCAAAGGCGGTAATACGGTTATCCACAGAA
TCAGGGGATAACGCAGGAAAGAACATGTGAGCAAAAGGCCAGCAAAAGGCCAGGAACCGTAAAAAGGCCG
CGTTGCTGGCGTTTTTCCATAGGCTCCGCCCCCCTGACGAGCATCACAAAAATCGACGCTCAAGTCAGAG
GTGGCGAAACCCGACAGGACTATAAAGATACCAGGCGTTTCCCCCTGGAAGCTCCCTCGTGCGCTCTCCT
GTTCCGACCCTGCCGCTTACCGGATACCTGTCCGCCTTTCTCCCTTCGGGAAGCGTGGCGCTTTCTCATA
GCTCACGCTGTAGGTATCTCAGTTCGGTGTAGGTCGTTCGCTCCAAGCTGGGCTGTGTGCACGAACCCCC
CGTTCAGCCCGACCGCTGCGCCTTATCCGGTAACTATCGTCTTGAGTCCAACCCGGTAAGACACGACTTA
TCGCCACTGGCAGCAGCCACTGGTAACAGGATTAGCAGAGCGAGGTATGTAGGCGGTGCTACAGAGTTCT
TGAAGTGGTGGCCTAACTACGGCTACACTAGAAGAACAGTATTTGGTATCTGCGCTCTGCTGAAGCCAGT
TACCTTCGGAAAAAGAGTTGGTAGCTCTTGATCCGGCAAACAAACCACCGCTGGTAGCGGTGGTTTTTTT
GTTTGCAAGCAGCAGATTACGCGCAGAAAAAAAGGATCTCAAGAAGATCCTTTGATCTTTTCTACGGGGT
CTGACGCTCAGTGGAACGAAAACTCACGTTAAGGGATTTTGGTCATGAGATTATCAAAAAGGATCTTCAC
CTAGATCCTTTTAAATTAAAAATGAAGTTTTAAATCAATCTAAAGTATATATGAGTAAACTTGGTCTGAC
AGTTACCAATGCTTAATCAGTGAGGCACCTATCTCAGCGATCTGTCTATTTCGTTCATCCATAGTTGCCT
GACTCCCCGTCGTGTAGATAACTACGATACGGGAGGGCTTACCATCTGGCCCCAGTGCTGCAATGATACC
GCGAGACCCACGCTCACCGGCTCCAGATTTATCAGCAATAAACCAGCCAGCCGGAAGGGCCGAGCGCAGA
AGTGGTCCTGCAACTTTATCCGCCTCCATCCAGTCTATTAATTGTTGCCGGGAAGCTAGAGTAAGTAGTT
CGCCAGTTAATAGTTTGCGCAACGTTGTTGCCATTGCTACAGGCATCGTGGTGTCACGCTCGTCGTTTGG
TATGGCTTCATTCAGCTCCGGTTCCCAACGATCAAGGCGAGTTACATGATCCCCCATGTTGTGCAAAAAA
GCGGTTAGCTCCTTCGGTCCTCCGATCGTTGTCAGAAGTAAGTTGGCCGCAGTGTTATCACTCATGGTTA
TGGCAGCACTGCATAATTCTCTTACTGTCATGCCATCCGTAAGATGCTTTTCTGTGACTGGTGAGTACTC
AACCAAGTCATTCTGAGAATAGTGTATGCGGCGACCGAGTTGCTCTTGCCCGGCGTCAATACGGGATAAT
ACCGCGCCACATAGCAGAACTTTAAAAGTGCTCATCATTGGAAAACGTTCTTCGGGGCGAAAACTCTCAA
GGATCTTACCGCTGTTGAGATCCAGTTCGATGTAACCCACTCGTGCACCCAACTGATCTTCAGCATCTTT
TACTTTCACCAGCGTTTCTGGGTGAGCAAAAACAGGAAGGCAAAATGCCGCAAAAAAGGGAATAAGGGCG
ACACGGAAATGTTGAATACTCATACTCTTCCTTTTTCAATTCAGAAGAACTCGTCAAGAAGGCGATAGAA
GGCGATGCGCTGCGAATCGGGAGCGGCGATACCGTAAAGCACGAGGAAGCGGTCAGCCCATTCGCCGCCA
AGCTCTTCAGCAATATCACGGGTAGCCAACGCTATGTCCTGATAGCGGTCCGCCACACCCAGCCGGCCAC
AGTCGATGAATCCAGAAAAGCGGCCATTTTCCACCATGATATTCGGCAAGCAGGCATCGCCATGGGTCAC
GACGAGATCCTCGCCGTCGGGCATGCGCGCCTTGAGCCTGGCGAACAGTTCGGCTGGCGCGAGCCCCTGA
TGCTCTTCGTCCAGATCATCCTGATCGACAAGACCGGCTTCCATCCGAGTACGTGCTCGCTCGATGCGAT
GTTTCGCTTGGTGGTCGAATGGGCAGGTAGCCGGATCAAGCGTATGCAGCCGCCGCATTGCATCAGCCAT
GATGGATACTTTCTCGGCAGGAGCAAGGTGGGATGACAGGAGATCCTGCCCCGGCACTTCGCCCAATAGC
AGCCAGTCCCTTCCCGCTTCAGTGACAACGTCGAGCACAGCTGCGCAAGGAACGCCCGTCGTGGCCAGCC
ACGATAGCCGCGCTGCCTCGTCCTGCAGTTCATTCAGGGCACCGGACAGGTCGGTCTTGACAAAAAGAAC
CGGGCGCCCCTGCGCTGACAGCCGGAACACGGCGGCATCAGAGCAGCCGATTGTCTGTTGTGCCCAGTCA
TAGCCGAATAGCCTCTCCACCCAAGCGGCCGGAGAACCTGCGTGCAATCCATCTTGTTCAATCATGCGAA
ACGATCCTCATCCTGTCTCTTGATCAGATCTTGATCCCCTGCGCCATCAGATCCTTGGCGGCAAGAAAGC
CATCCAGTTTACTTTGCAGGGCTTCCCAACCTTACCAGAGGGCGCCCCAGCTGGCAATTCCGGTTCGCTT
GCTGTCCATAAAACCGCCCAGTCTAGCTATCGCCATGTAAGCCCACTGCAAGCTACCTGCTTTCTCTTTG
CGCTTGCGTTTTCCCTTGTCCAGATAGCCCAGTAGCTGACATTCATCCGGGGTCAGCACCGTTTCTGCGG
ACTGGCTTTCTACGTGTTCCGCTTCCTTTAGCAGCCCTTGCGCCCTGAATTTTGTTAAAATTCGCGTTAA
ATTTTTGTTAAATCAGCTCATTTTTTAACCAATAGGCCGAAATCGGCAAAATCCCTTATAAATCAAAAGA
ATAGACCGAGATAGGGT
[37 nt withheld, positions 3168-3204]
AAAGAACGTGGACTCCAACGTCAAAGG
[49 nt withheld, positions 3232-3280]
T
[91 nt withheld, positions 3282-3372]
G
[124 nt withheld, positions 3374-3497]
CCATTCGCCATTCAGGCTGCGCAACTGTTGGGAAGGGCGATCGGTGCGGGCCTCTTCGCTATTACGCCAG
CTGGCGAAAGGGGGATGTGCTGCAAGGCGATTAAGTTGGGTAACGCCAGGGTTTTCCCAGTCACGACGTT
GTAAAACGACGGCCAGTGAATTGTAATACGACTCACTATAGGGCGAATTGGGCCCTCTAGATGCATGCTC
GAGCGGCCGCCAGTGTGATGGATATCTGCAGAATTCGCCCTTCCCAGACGACGACGACGACTTGCAAGAA
GAAAAATTGAAACAAATTGTGTGGGATTAAATGATTTGGGCCGTTGCTTGAGGGGAGTTACGATGGAGGG
CGGGGGCAGTCCCCCATTACTGACGCCTCGTTTTTACTCCAGACAACGGAGGGAAGGGGAGTAAAACCGC
TTACGGTTATTTAGGAGTTGTTGAAGCACTGCGAGTCGTAATGGGTATAATTGAAAATGCCAGACAAATT
TGATTTGCTATGCATTTTGTTGCGGAGCAGACGCGTCGACTGAGATTAATAGTCAGGACCCGGTGCCTGC
AGTTCCCGTTACAGTTTATATGGAATTCCAATAAGAATGTAACAGAAAAATTAGGCTCCGGGTCCAGACT
GTTAATCTGCATATTTTGAGAGTCGCATTTAGTCACAAACGGCAATTCTGATTCAATTAGCGAAATCTTG
TTTTAAATTCAATCGCAGGTACATAACCTAACCTCGAACTGACGGGTAATCGATTACTAAACGTTTACCT
GCCCCCCATTGCTGTGAACCTTACAAATGTTCTCACTTTTTCGCGTTTCTTTCGCTCACTTCGCACTCCG
CACTCCGCCATCGCTAGAACCGTTTAACGATTCACGAACTATATAAGCAACGAGGGCACCCTCCGAACTT
GGGTCTTCGAGAAGACCTGTTTTAGAGCTATGCTGGAAACAGCATAGCAAGTTAAAATAAGGCTAGTCCG
TTATCAACTTGAAAAAGTGGCACCGAGTCGGTGCTTTTTTTGGTGGCGGATGAGTAACAACATTCCGAAA
ATCGGATTTTCTTAAATCACTTTGAACTTGAACCAGAATGTTTTACAAATTTTTCACCGGTGCTCCCTCG
CAGAGGGAACAGGTGTTCCTTAAGGGCGAATTCCAGCACACTGGCGGCCGTTACTAGTGGATCCGAGCTC
GGTACCAAGCTTGGCGTAATCATGGTCATAGCTGTTTCCTGTGTGAAATTGTTATCCGCTCACAATTCCA
CACAACATACGAGCCGGAAGCATAAAGTGTAAAGCCTGGGGTGCCTAATGAGTGAGCTAACTC
